Addgene plasmid #44758: pST1374-NLS-flag-linker-Cas9
Depositing lab: Xingxu Huang. Depositing organization: Nanjing University. Publication: Generation of gene-modified mice via Cas9/RNA-mediated gene targeting. Shen B, Zhang J, Wu H, Wang J, Ma K, Li Z, Zhang X, Zhang P, Huang X. Cell Res. 2013 Apr 2. doi: 10.1038/cr.2013.46. PubMed 23545779.
Backbone
  Vector backbone: pST1374 (Addgene #13426)
  Backbone manufacturer: pST1374-based custom vector
  Backbone size w/o insert (bp): 5052
  Total vector size (bp): 9318
  Vector type: Mammalian Expression, CRISPR
  Selectable markers: Blasticidin
Growth in bacteria
  Bacterial resistance: Ampicillin, 100 μg/mL
  Growth temperature: 37°C
  Growth strain: DH5alpha
  Copy number: High Copy
Gene/Insert
  Gene/Insert name: Human codon optimized Cas9
  Insert size (bp): 4266
  Mutation: codon-optimized
  Promoter: CMV
  Tag / fusion protein: Flag (N terminal on insert); NLS (N terminal on insert); 32 amino acid linker (N terminal on insert)
  Cloning method: Restriction Enzyme; 5′ cloning site NheI (not destroyed); 3′ cloning site ApaI (not destroyed)
  Sequencing primers: 5′ CMV-fwd; 3′ BGH-rev
Terms and licenses: Academic/Nonprofit Terms; Industry Terms: Not Available to Industry
Depositor comments: The 32 amino acid linker sequence comes after the Flag tag and before the beginning of the Cas9 sequence. This 32 amino acid linker sequence is not depicted in the depositor's full plasmid sequence.
How to cite: pST1374-NLS-flag-linker-Cas9 was a gift from Xingxu Huang (Addgene plasmid # 44758 ; http://n2t.net/addgene:44758 ; RRID:Addgene_44758)
