[The description below was written by a language model from this plasmid's Addgene catalogue record and pLannotate feature annotations shown in this document.]
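Description:
pST1374-NLS-flag-linker-Cas9 is a mammalian expression plasmid of about 9.3 kb, built on the pST1374 backbone, that delivers a human codon-optimized Streptococcus pyogenes Cas9 for CRISPR genome editing. It is maintained in E. coli as a high-copy plasmid through a ColE1/pUC-type origin with ampicillin resistance, and also carries an f1 origin. For selection in mammalian cells it has a blasticidin S deaminase cassette driven by the SV40 early promoter, with a bacterial EM7 promoter upstream and an SV40 polyadenylation signal. Short annotated bleomycin-resistance fragments adjoining this gene appear to be backbone remnants.

The roughly 4.3 kb Cas9 insert was cloned between NheI and ApaI sites, downstream of the CMV enhancer/promoter and upstream of the bGH polyadenylation signal. The protein carries an N-terminal nuclear localization signal and Flag epitope, followed by a 32-amino-acid linker that precedes the Cas9 coding sequence. The depositor notes that this linker is not shown in their own full plasmid sequence. In the sequenced record, the region between the Flag tag and Cas9 is auto-annotated as a ZNF32 fragment, which is probably a spurious match to the linker. A T7 promoter lies between the CMV promoter and the coding sequence, so Cas9 mRNA could be transcribed in vitro as well as expressed by transfection. A V5 tag sequence is annotated downstream of Cas9, but the record does not indicate whether it is translated in frame. The associated publication describes generating gene-modified mice by Cas9/RNA-mediated gene targeting. No guide RNA cassette is annotated, so guides would have to be supplied separately.
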