Features (pLannotate 1.2.2; 25 found; start..end, strand, type, name):
      2..94      +  CDS            lacI (fragment): lac repressor; lacI; The lac repressor binds to the lac operator to inhibit transcription in E. coli. This inhibition can be relieved by adding lactose or isopropyl-β-D-thiogalactopyranoside (IPTG).
    107..128     +  protein_bind   CAP binding site: CAP binding activates transcription in the presence of cAMP. E. coli catabolite activator protein
    143..173     +  promoter       lac promoter: promoter for the E. coli lac operon
    181..197     +  protein_bind   lac operator: The lac repressor binds to the lac operator to inhibit transcription in E. coli. This inhibition can be relieved by adding lactose or isopropyl-β-D-thiogalactopyranoside (IPTG). lac repressor encoded by lacI
    270..391     -  polyA_signal   SV40 poly(A) signal: SV40 polyadenylation signal
    386..511     -  CDS            ble (fragment): BLE_KLEPN - Experimental evidence at protein level: Swiss-Prot protein existence level 1. Binding protein with a strong affinity to the bleomycin family of antibiotics. Binds to CL990; an antimitotic-antibiotic compound. From Klebsiella pneumoniae.
    521..548     -  CDS            BleoR (fragment): antibiotic-binding protein; Sh ble from Streptoalloteichus hindustanus; confers resistance to bleomycin, phleomycin, and Zeocin™
    549..947     -  CDS            BSD: blasticidin S deaminase; Aspergillus terreus BSD; confers resistance to blasticidin
    966..1013    -  promoter       EM7 promoter: synthetic bacterial promoter&nbsp
   1061..1390    -  promoter       SV40 promoter: SV40 enhancer and early promoter
   1404..1832    -  rep_origin     f1 ori (sequence partly withheld): f1 bacteriophage origin of replication; arrow indicates direction of (+) strand synthesis
   1853..1874    -  promoter       SV40 promoter (fragment): SV40 enhancer and early promoter
   1878..2102    -  polyA_signal   bGH poly(A) signal: bovine growth hormone polyadenylation signal
   2158..2199    -  CDS            V5 tag: epitope tag from simian virus 5
   2215..6315    -  CDS            cas9: CAS9_STRP1 - Also known as csn1 From Streptococcus pyogenes serotype M1.
   6310..6435    -  CDS            ZNF32 (fragment): ZNF32_HUMAN - Also known as KOX30. Experimental evidence at protein level: Swiss-Prot protein existence level 1. May be involved in transcriptional regulation. From Homo sapiens (Human).
   6419..6438    -  CDS            3xFLAG (fragment): three tandem FLAG® epitope tags
   6500..6518    -  promoter       T7 promoter: promoter for bacteriophage T7 RNA polymerase
   6534..6567    -  LTR            5' LTR (truncated) (fragment): truncated 5' long terminal repeat (LTR) from HIV-1
   6563..6766    -  promoter       CMV promoter: human cytomegalovirus (CMV) immediate early promoter
   6767..7146    -  enhancer       CMV enhancer: human cytomegalovirus immediate early enhancer
   7301..7353    +  misc_feature   bom (fragment): basis of mobility region from pBR322
   7412..7516    +  promoter       AmpR promoter: bla
   7517..8377    +  CDS            AmpR: β-lactamase; bla; confers resistance to ampicillin, carbenicillin, and related antibiotics
   8548..9136    +  rep_origin     ori: high-copy-number ColE1/pMB1/pBR322/pUC origin of replication
>Addgene plasmid #44758 | pST1374-NLS-flag-linker-Cas9 | addgene full sequence | sequence record 117082 | Addgene NGS Result
AGCGCCCAATACGCAAACCGCCTCTCCCCGCGCGTTGGCCGATTCATTAATGCAGCTGGCACGACAGGTT
TCCCGACTGGAAAGCGGGCAGTGAGCGCAACGCAATTAATGTGAGTTAGCTCACTCATTAGGCACCCCAG
GCTTTACACTTTATGCTTCCGGCTCGTATGTTGTGTGGAATTGTGAGCGGATAACAATTTCACACAGGAA
ACAGCTATGACCATGATTACGCCAAGCTCTAGCTAGAGGTCGACGGTATACAGACATGATAAGATACATT
GATGAGTTTGGACAAACCACAACTAGAATGCAGTGAAAAAAATGCTTTATTTGTGAAATTTGTGATGCTA
TTGCTTTATTTGTAACCATTATAAGCTGCAATAAACAAGTTGGGGTGGGCGAAGAACTCCAGCATGAGAT
CCCCGCGCTGGAGGATCATCCAGCCGGCGTCCCGGAAAACGATTCCGAAGCCCAACCTTTCATAGAAGGC
GGCGGTGGAATCGAAATCTCGTAGCACGTGTCAGTCCTGCTCCTCGGCCACGAAGTGCTTAGCCCTCCCA
CACATAACCAGAGGGCAGCAATTCACGAATCCCAACTGCCGTCGGCTGTCCATCACTGTCCTTCACTATG
GCTTTGATCCCAGGATGCAGATCGAGAAGCACCTGTCGGCACCGTCCGCAGGGGCTCAAGATGCCCCTGT
TCTCATTTCCGATCGCGACGATACAAGTCAGGTTGCCAGCTGCCGCAGCAGCAGCAGTGCCCAGCACCAC
GAGTTCTGCACAAGGTCCCCCAGTAAAATGATATACATTGACACCAGTGAAGATGCGGCCGTCGCTAGAG
AGAGCTGCGCTGGCGACGCTGTAGTCTTCAGAGATGGGGATGCTGTTGATTGTAGCCGTTGCTCTTTCAA
TGAGGGTGGATTCTTCTTGAGACAAAGGCTTGGCCATGGTTTAGTTCCTCACCTTGTCGTATTATACTAT
GCCGATATACTATGCCGATGATTAATTGTCAACACGTGCTGATCAGATCCGAAAATGGATATACAAGCTC
CCGGGAGCTTTTTGCAAAAGCCTAGGCCTCCAAAAAAGCCTCCTCACTACTTCTGGAATAGCTCAGAGGC
AGAGGCGGCCTCGGCCTCTGCATAAATAAAAAAAATTAGTCAGCCATGGGGCGGAGAATGGGCGGAACTG
GGCGGAGTTAGGGGCGGGATGGGCGGAGTTAGGGGCGGGACTATGGTTGCTGACTAATTGAGATGCATGC
TTTGCATACTTCTGCCTGCTGGGGAGCCTGGGGACTTTCCACACCTGGTTGCTGACTAATTGAGATGCAT
GCTTTGCATACTTCTGCCTGCTGGGGAGCCTGGGGACTTTCCACACCCTAACTGACACACATTCCACAGA
ATTAATTCGCGTTAAATTTTTGTTAAATCAGCTCATTTTTTAACCAATAGGCCGAAATCGGCAAAATCCC
TTATAAATCAAAAGAATAGACCGAGATAGGGT
[37 nt withheld, positions 1503-1539]
AAAGAACGTGGACTCCAACGTCAAAGG
[49 nt withheld, positions 1567-1615]
T
[91 nt withheld, positions 1617-1707]
G
[124 nt withheld, positions 1709-1832]
GGGGATACCCCCTAGAGCCCCAGCTGGTTCTTTCCGCCTCAGAAGCCATAGAGCCCACCGCATCCCCAGC
ATGCCTGCTATTGTCTTCCCAATCCTCCCCCTTGCTGTCCTGCCCCACCCCACCCCCCAGAATAGAATGA
CACCTACTCAGACAATGCGATGCAATTTCCTCATTTTATTAGGAAAGGACAGTGGGAGTGGCACCTTCCA
GGGTCAAGGAAGGCACGGGGGAGGGGCAAACAACAGATGGCTGGCAACTAGAAGGCACAGTCGAGGCTGA
TCAGCGGGTTTAAACTCAATGGTGATGGTGATGATGACCGGTACGCGTAGAATCGAGACCGAGGAGAGGG
TTAGGGATAGGCTTACCTTCGAAGGGCCCCTAGTCGCCGCCGAGCTGAGACAGGTCGATGCGAGTCTCGT
ACAGTCCGGTAATTGACTGGTGTATCAGGGTGGCATCGAGAACTTCTTTGGTAGAGGTGTACCGCTTCCT
GTCAATAGTTGTATCGAAATACTTGAAGGCAGCAGGAGCGCCCAGATTAGTCAGAGTAAAGAGGTGGATA
ATATTCTCTGCTTGTTCGCGAATTGGCTTGTCCCTGTGCTTATTATATGCGCTCAGCACTTTATCGAGGT
TTGCATCGGCCAGAATAACCCGCTTGCTGAACTCGCTAATCTGTTCAATGATTTCGTCCAGGTAGTGTTT
ATGTTGCTCAACAAAGAGTTGCTTCTGCTCATTGTCTTCAGGGCTACCTTTGAGTTTCTCGTAGTGGGAG
GCCAGATACAGGAAGTTCACGTATTTGGAGGGCAGAGCCAGCTCGTTTCCTTTCTGCAGCTCTCCGGCGG
AGGCCAGCATCCGCTTCCTACCATTCTCCAGCTCAAAGAGAGAGTACTTGGGCAGTTTGATGATGAGATC
TTTCTTCACTTCTTTATAGCCCTTAGCTTCCAGGAAATCGATTGGATTCTTCTCGAAGCTGGATCTCTCC
ATAATAGTAATTCCGAGCAGCTCCTTAACAGACTTGAGTTTCTTGGACTTGCCTTTCTCCACTTTTGCCA
CGACCAGAACGGAATAAGCCACTGTAGGGGAATCGAAACCGCCATACTTCTTTGGGTCCCAATCTTTCTT
CCTGGCGATCAGCTTGTCAGAGTTCCGCTTTGGCAGGATGCTCTCCTTTGAGAATCCGCCGGTCTGCACT
TCGGTCTTCTTCACGATATTGACTTGTGGCATGGACAGCACCTTCCGCACAGTTGCGAAGTCCCTGCCTT
TATCCCACACGATTTCTCCTGTTTCTCCGTTTGTTTCGATCAGTGGGCGCTTCCGGATTTCGCCGTTAGC
CAGGGTTATCTCAGTCTTAAAGAAATTCATGATATTAGAGTAGAAGAAGTACTTGGCGGTGGCTTTGCCA
ATCTCTTGCTCAGACTTTGCTATCATCTTCCTCACATCGTAGACTTTATAGTCACCGTACACGAACTCAG
ACTCCAGTTTAGGGTATTTCTTGATCAGGGCGGTGCCAACGACAGCATTGAGATAGGCATCGTGAGCATG
ATGGTAATTGTTTATTTCGCGAACTTTGTAGAATTGAAAGTCCTTCCGGAAGTCAGACACCAGCTTGCTC
TTCAGAGTTATCACTTTCACTTCCCTGATCAGCTTATCGTTCTCATCGTACTTAGTGTTCATCCTAGAGT
CGAGGATTTGTGCCACGTGTTTGGTAATCTGGCGTGTTTCGACCAGTTGCCTCTTAATAAAGCCGGCCTT
GTCGAGTTCGCTCAGACCTCCTCTTTCTGCCTTAGTCAGATTGTCAAACTTCCGCTGGGTGATCAGTTTG
GCGTTGAGGAGCTGCCGCCAGTAATTCTTCATCTTCTTGACCACCTCTTCTGATGGAACATTGTCAGACT
TACCGCGATTCTTATCGGATCTGGTCAGCACCTTGTTGTCAATGGAGTCATCTTTGAGGAAGGACTGTGG
AACAATATGGTCCACGTCATAATCGGACAGCCGGTTGATGTCGAGTTCCTGGTCAACGTACATGTCCCGC
CCGTTCTGGAGGTAGTACAGGTAGAGTTTCTCGTTCTGGAGCTGTGTATTCTCCACAGGGTGCTCCTTCA
GTATCTGAGATCCCAGCTCCTTAATTCCCTCTTCGATTCTTTTCATCCGTTCCCGAGAGTTCTTCTGGCC
CTTCTGGGTGGTTTGGTTCTCCCTTGCCATTTCGATAACGATATTCTCTGGCTTGTGCCGACCCATCACT
TTGACGAGTTCGTCCACGACCTTGACTGTCTGCAGTATTCCCTTCTTTATGGCGGGTGATCCAGCGAGGT
TGGCGATGTGCTCGTGCAGGCTGTCGCCTTGACCGCTCACCTGTGCCTTCTGGATGTCCTCTTTAAATGT
CAGAGAGTCATCGTGAATCAGTTGCATGAAGTTCCTGTTAGCGAATCCGTCGGATTTCAGGAAATCCAGG
ATGGTCTTTCCGCTCTGTTTGTCGCGGATGCCGTTTATGAGTTTCCTGGAGAGTCTACCCCACCCAGTGT
AGCGCCGCCGCTTGAGCTGTTTCATGACTTTATCGTCAAACAGATGGGCATAGGTCTTCAGGCGCTCTTC
GATCATCTCTCTATCCTCGAACAGAGTCAGGGTCAGCACGATATCTTCCAGGATGTCCTCGTTCTCCTCA
TTATCGAGGAAATCTTTGTCTTTGATTATCTTCAGCAGATCATGGTAAGTGCCCAGGCTGGCATTAAAGC
GGTCCTCCACGCCAGAGATTTCCACTGAGTCAAAGCATTCGATCTTCTTAAAGTAATCCTCCTTGAGCTG
CTTCACTGTCACCTTTCTATTAGTCTTGAAGAGCAGATCAACGATAGCCTTCTTCTGCTCTCCGGACAGG
AAGGCAGGCTTCCTCATGCCCTCGGTCACGTACTTCACTTTAGTCAGCTCGTTATAGACGGTGAAATACT
CGTACAGGAGTGAATGTTTGGGCAGGACCTTCTCGTTGGGCAGGTTCTTATCGAAATTGGTCATCCGTTC
GATGAATGACTGGGCGCTTGCGCCCTTATCCACGACCTCTTCGAAGTTCCAAGGAGTAATTGTCTCCTCA
GATTTCCTGGTCATCCAAGCGAAGCGGGAGTTGCCTCTAGCCAGAGGGCCGACGTAATAAGGGATCCTGA
AGGTCAGGATCTTCTCTATCTTCTCCCGGTTATCCTTCAGGAAAGGATAGAAATCCTCCTGCCTGCGGAG
GATTGCATGCAGCTCTCCCAGGTGTATCTGATGTGGAATGGAGCCATTATCAAAGGTCCTCTGCTTCCTC
AGCAGGTCCTCCCTGTTCAGCTTCACCAGCAGCTCTTCAGTACCGTCCATCTTCTCGAGGATTGGTTTGA
TGAACTTGTAAAATTCTTCCTGTGATGCTCCGCCATCGATGTATCCGGCATATCCATTCTTGCTCTGGTC
GAAGAATATCTCTTTGTACTTCTCTGGCAGCTGTTGCCTCACGAGGGCTTTGAGCAGAGTCAGGTCTTGA
TGGTGTTCATCATAGCGTTTTATCATGGAGGCGCTCAGAGGTGCTTTGGTGATCTCAGTGTTGACCCGGA
GTATGTCGCTCAGCAGAATGGCGTCGGAGAGATTCTTAGCAGCCAGAAAGAGATCGGCGTACTGGTCGCC
TATCTGTGCGAGCAGGTTGTCCAGATCATCGTCATAGGTGTCCTTGGAGAGCTGGAGTTTAGCATCTTCG
GCCAGATCAAAATTGGACTTGAAGTTAGGTGTCAGGCCCAGGCTCAGGGCGATGAGGTTCCCAAACAGGC
CGTTCTTCTTTTCTCCTGGCAGTTGGGCAATCAGATTCTCCAGTCTGCGTGACTTGGACAGCCGAGCGGA
CAGAATAGCCTTGGCATCCACACCAGAAGCGTTTATGGGATTCTCCTCGAACAGTTGGTTATATGTCTGC
ACCAGTTGAATGAAGAGTTTATCCACATCGGAATTATCGGGATTCAGGTCGCCCTCGATCAGAAAGTGTC
CTCTAAACTTTATCATATGAGCCAGGGCCAGATAGATGAGCCTCAGGTCTGCTTTATCGGTGCTGTCCAC
CAGCTTCTTCCTCAGATGGTAGATTGTAGGATACTTTTCATGGTAAGCCACCTCATCCACGATATTTCCG
AATATAGGGTGCCTCTCGTGTTTCTTATCCTCCTCCACCAGAAAGCTCTCTTCCAGGCGGTGAAAGAAGG
AGTCGTCCACCTTAGCCATTTCGTTGCTAAAGATCTCTTGCAGATAACATATCCGATTCTTGCGGCGGGT
GTATCTCCGCCTTGCGGTCCGCTTCAGCCGAGTAGCTTCAGCGGTTTCACCGGAGTCGAAGAGGAGTGCT
CCGATCAGGTTCTTCTTGATTGAATGGCGGTCAGTATTACCCAGCACCTTGAATTTCTTGCTTGGCACCT
TATACTCGTCGGTTATGACGGCCCAGCCAACGGAGTTTGTCCCGATATCCAGTCCAATAGAGTATTTCTT
GTCTCTAGTGTGGGTCCGCTGGTGTCTGGTCAGAGCACCAGACTGAGAGAAAGATTTACCACACTCTGGG
CATTTGTATGGCTTCTCGCCGGGTTCCAGTCTAGATTTATCGTCGTCATCCTTGTAGTCAGCGGCCGCCA
CCTTCCTCTTTTTCTTAGGTCCCATGGTGCTAGCCAGCTTGGGTCTCCCTATAGTGAGTCGTATTAATTT
CGATAAGCCAGTAAGCAGTGGGTTCTCTAGTTAGCCAGAGAGCTCTGCTTATATAGACCTCCCACCGTAC
ACGCCTACCGCCCATTTGCGTCAATGGGGCGGAGTTGTTACGACATTTTGGAAAGTCCCGTTGATTTTGG
TGCCAAAACAAACTCCCATTGACGTCAATGGGGTGGAGACTTGGAAATCCCCGTGAGTCAAACCGCTATC
CACGCCCATTGATGTACTGCCAAAACCGCATCACCATGGTAATAGCGATGACTAATACGTAGATGTACTG
CCAAGTAGGAAAGTCCCATAAGGTCATGTACTGGGCATAATGCCAGGCGGGCCATTTACCGTCATTGACG
TCAATAGGGGGCGTACTTGGCATATGATACACTTGATGTACTGCCAAGTGGGCAGTTTACCGTAAATACT
CCACCCATTGACGTCAATGGAAAGTCCCTATTGGCGTTACTATGGGAACATACGTCATTATTGACGTCAA
TGGGCGGGGGTCGTTGGGCGGTCAGCCAGGCGGGCCATTTACCGTAAGTTATGTAACGCGGAACTCCATA
TATGGGCTATGAACTAATGACCCCGTAATTGATTACTATTAATAACTAGTCAATAATCAATGTCAACGCG
TATATCTGGCCCGTACATCGCGAAGCAGCGCAAAACGCCTAACCCTAAGCAGATTCTTCATGCAATTGTC
GGTCAAGCCTTGCCTTGTTGTAGCTTAAATTTTGCTCGCGCACTACTCAGCGACCTCCAACACACAAGCA
GGGAGCAGATACTGGCTTAACTATGCGGCATCAGAGCAGATTGTACTGAGAGTGCACCATAGGGGATCGG
GAGATCTCCCGATCCGTCGACGTCAGGTGGCACTTTTCGGGGAAATGTGCGCGGAACCCCTATTTGTTTA
TTTTTCTAAATACATTCAAATATGTATCCGCTCATGAGACAATAACCCTGATAAATGCTTCAATAATATT
GAAAAAGGAAGAGTATGAGTATTCAACATTTCCGTGTCGCCCTTATTCCCTTTTTTGCGGCATTTTGCCT
TCCTGTTTTTGCTCACCCAGAAACGCTGGTGAAAGTAAAAGATGCTGAAGATCAGTTGGGTGCACGAGTG
GGTTACATCGAACTGGATCTCAACAGCGGTAAGATCCTTGAGAGTTTTCGCCCCGAAGAACGTTTTCCAA
TGATGAGCACTTTTAAAGTTCTGCTATGTGGCGCGGTATTATCCCGTATTGACGCCGGGCAAGAGCAACT
CGGTCGCCGCATACACTATTCTCAGAATGACTTGGTTGAGTACTCACCAGTCACAGAAAAGCATCTTACG
GATGGCATGACAGTAAGAGAATTATGCAGTGCTGCCATAACCATGAGTGATAACACTGCGGCCAACTTAC
TTCTGACAACGATCGGAGGACCGAAGGAGCTAACCGCTTTTTTGCACAACATGGGGGATCATGTAACTCG
CCTTGATCGTTGGGAACCGGAGCTGAATGAAGCCATACCAAACGACGAGCGTGACACCACGATGCCTGTA
GCAATGGCAACAACGTTGCGCAAACTATTAACTGGCGAACTACTTACTCTAGCTTCCCGGCAACAATTAA
TAGACTGGATGGAGGCGGATAAAGTTGCAGGACCACTTCTGCGCTCGGCCCTTCCGGCTGGCTGGTTTAT
TGCTGATAAATCTGGAGCCGGTGAGCGTGGGTCTCGCGGTATCATTGCAGCACTGGGGCCAGATGGTAAG
CCCTCCCGTATCGTAGTTATCTACACGACGGGGAGTCAGGCAACTATGGATGAACGAAATAGACAGATCG
CTGAGATAGGTGCCTCACTGATTAAGCATTGGTAACTGTCAGACCAAGTTTACTCATATATACTTTAGAT
TGATTTAAAACTTCATTTTTAATTTAAAAGGATCTAGGTGAAGATCCTTTTTGATAATCTCATGACCAAA
ATCCCTTAACGTGAGTTTTCGTTCCACTGAGCGTCAGACCCCGTAGAAAAGATCAAAGGATCTTCTTGAG
ATCCTTTTTTTCTGCGCGTAATCTGCTGCTTGCAAACAAAAAAACCACCGCTACCAGCGGTGGTTTGTTT
GCCGGATCAAGAGCTACCAACTCTTTTTCCGAAGGTAACTGGCTTCAGCAGAGCGCAGATACCAAATACT
GTTCTTCTAGTGTAGCCGTAGTTAGGCCACCACTTCAAGAACTCTGTAGCACCGCCTACATACCTCGCTC
TGCTAATCCTGTTACCAGTGGCTGCTGCCAGTGGCGATAAGTCGTGTCTTACCGGGTTGGACTCAAGACG
ATAGTTACCGGATAAGGCGCAGCGGTCGGGCTGAACGGGGGGTTCGTGCACACAGCCCAGCTTGGAGCGA
ACGACCTACACCGAACTGAGATACCTACAGCGTGAGCTATGAGAAAGCGCCACGCTTCCCGAAGGGAGAA
AGGCGGACAGGTATCCGGTAAGCGGCAGGGTCGGAACAGGAGAGCGCACGAGGGAGCTTCCAGGGGGAAA
CGCCTGGTATCTTTATAGTCCTGTCGGGTTTCGCCACCTCTGACTTGAGCGTCGATTTTTGTGATGCTCG
TCAGGGGGGCGGAGCCTATGGAAAAACGCCAGCAACGCGGCCTTTTTACGGTTCCTGGCCTTTTGCTGGC
CTTTTGCTCACATGTTCTTTCCTGCGTTATCCCCTGATTCTGTGGATAACCGTATTACCGCCTTTGAGTG
AGCTGATACCGCTCGCCGCAGCCGAACGACCGAGCGCAGCGAGTCAGTGAGCGAGGAAGCGGAAG
