>Addgene plasmid #44758 | pST1374-NLS-flag-linker-Cas9 | depositor partial sequence | sequence record 61359 | Cas9 ORF
ATGGGACCTAAGAAAAAGAGGAAGGTGCCTAAGAAAAAGAGGAAGGTGCCTAAGAAAAAGAGGAAGGTGG
CGGCCGCTGACTACAAGGATGACGACGATAAATCTAGAGACAAGAAATACTCTATTGGACTGGATATCGG
GACAAACTCCGTTGGCTGGGCCGTCATAACCGACGAGTATAAGGTGCCAAGCAAGAAATTCAAGGTGCTG
GGTAATACTGACCGCCATTCAATCAAGAAGAACCTGATCGGAGCACTCCTCTTCGACTCCGGTGAAACCG
CTGAAGCTACTCGGCTGAAGCGGACCGCAAGGCGGAGATACACCCGCCGCAAGAATCGGATATGTTATCT
GCAAGAGATCTTTAGCAACGAAATGGCTAAGGTGGACGACTCCTTCTTTCACCGCCTGGAAGAGAGCTTT
CTGGTGGAGGAGGATAAGAAACACGAGAGGCACCCTATATTCGGAAATATCGTGGATGAGGTGGCTTACC
ATGAAAAGTATCCTACAATCTACCATCTGAGGAAGAAGCTGGTGGACAGCACCGATAAAGCAGACCTGAG
GCTCATCTATCTGGCCCTGGCTCATATGATAAAGTTTAGAGGACACTTTCTGATCGAGGGCGACCTGAAT
CCCGATAATTCCGATGTGGATAAACTCTTCATTCAACTGGTGCAGACATATAACCAACTGTTCGAGGAGA
ATCCCATAAACGCTTCTGGTGTGGATGCCAAGGCTATTCTGTCCGCTCGGCTGTCCAAGTCACGCAGACT
GGAGAATCTGATTGCCCAACTGCCAGGAGAAAAGAAGAACGGCCTGTTTGGGAACCTCATCGCCCTGAGC
CTGGGCCTGACACCTAACTTCAAGTCCAATTTTGATCTGGCCGAAGATGCTAAACTCCAGCTCTCCAAGG
ACACCTATGACGATGATCTGGACAACCTGCTCGCACAGATAGGCGACCAGTACGCCGATCTCTTTCTGGC
TGCTAAGAATCTCTCCGACGCCATTCTGCTGAGCGACATACTCCGGGTCAACACTGAGATCACCAAAGCA
CCTCTGAGCGCCTCCATGATAAAACGCTATGATGAACACCATCAAGACCTGACTCTGCTCAAAGCCCTCG
TGAGGCAACAGCTGCCAGAGAAGTACAAAGAGATATTCTTCGACCAGAGCAAGAATGGATATGCCGGATA
CATCGATGGCGGAGCATCACAGGAAGAATTTTACAAGTTCATCAAACCAATCCTCGAGAAGATGGACGGT
ACTGAAGAGCTGCTGGTGAAGCTGAACAGGGAGGACCTGCTGAGGAAGCAGAGGACCTTTGATAATGGCT
CCATTCCACATCAGATACACCTGGGAGAGCTGCATGCAATCCTCCGCAGGCAGGAGGATTTCTATCCTTT
CCTGAAGGATAACCGGGAGAAGATAGAGAAGATCCTGACCTTCAGGATCCCTTATTACGTCGGCCCTCTG
GCTAGAGGCAACTCCCGCTTCGCTTGGATGACCAGGAAATCTGAGGAGACAATTACTCCTTGGAACTTCG
AAGAGGTCGTGGATAAGGGCGCAAGCGCCCAGTCATTCATCGAACGGATGACCAATTTCGATAAGAACCT
GCCCAACGAGAAGGTCCTGCCCAAACATTCACTCCTGTACGAGTATTTCACCGTCTATAACGAGCTGACT
AAAGTGAAGTACGTGACCGAGGGCATGAGGAAGCCTGCCTTCCTGTCCGGAGAGCAGAAGAAGGCTATCG
TTGATCTGCTCTTCAAGACTAATAGAAAGGTGACAGTGAAGCAGCTCAAGGAGGATTACTTTAAGAAGAT
CGAATGCTTTGACTCAGTGGAAATCTCTGGCGTGGAGGACCGCTTTAATGCCAGCCTGGGCACTTACCAT
GATCTGCTGAAGATAATCAAAGACAAAGATTTCCTCGATAATGAGGAGAACGAGGACATCCTGGAAGATA
TCGTGCTGACCCTGACTCTGTTCGAGGATAGAGAGATGATCGAAGAGCGCCTGAAGACCTATGCCCATCT
GTTTGACGATAAAGTCATGAAACAGCTCAAGCGGCGGCGCTACACTGGGTGGGGTAGACTCTCCAGGAAA
CTCATAAACGGCATCCGCGACAAACAGAGCGGAAAGACCATCCTGGATTTCCTGAAATCCGACGGATTCG
CTAACAGGAACTTCATGCAACTGATTCACGATGACTCTCTGACATTTAAAGAGGACATCCAGAAGGCACA
GGTGAGCGGTCAAGGCGACAGCCTGCACGAGCACATCGCCAACCTCGCTGGATCACCCGCCATAAAGAAG
GGAATACTGCAGACAGTCAAGGTCGTGGACGAACTCGTCAAAGTGATGGGTCGGCACAAGCCAGAGAATA
TCGTTATCGAAATGGCAAGGGAGAACCAAACCACCCAGAAGGGCCAGAAGAACTCTCGGGAACGGATGAA
AAGAATCGAAGAGGGAATTAAGGAGCTGGGATCTCAGATACTGAAGGAGCACCCTGTGGAGAATACACAG
CTCCAGAACGAGAAACTCTACCTGTACTACCTCCAGAACGGGCGGGACATGTACGTTGACCAGGAACTCG
ACATCAACCGGCTGTCCGATTATGACGTGGACCATATTGTTCCACAGTCCTTCCTCAAAGATGACTCCAT
TGACAACAAGGTGCTGACCAGATCCGATAAGAATCGCGGTAAGTCTGACAATGTTCCATCAGAAGAGGTG
GTCAAGAAGATGAAGAATTACTGGCGGCAGCTCCTCAACGCCAAACTGATCACCCAGCGGAAGTTTGACA
ATCTGACTAAGGCAGAAAGAGGAGGTCTGAGCGAACTCGACAAGGCCGGCTTTATTAAGAGGCAACTGGT
CGAAACACGCCAGATTACCAAACACGTGGCACAAATCCTCGACTCTAGGATGAACACTAAGTACGATGAG
AACGATAAGCTGATCAGGGAAGTGAAAGTGATAACTCTGAAGAGCAAGCTGGTGTCTGACTTCCGGAAGG
ACTTTCAATTCTACAAAGTTCGCGAAATAAACAATTACCATCATGCTCACGATGCCTATCTCAATGCTGT
CGTTGGCACCGCCCTGATCAAGAAATACCCTAAACTGGAGTCTGAGTTCGTGTACGGTGACTATAAAGTC
TACGATGTGAGGAAGATGATAGCAAAGTCTGAGCAAGAGATTGGCAAAGCCACCGCCAAGTACTTCTTCT
ACTCTAATATCATGAATTTCTTTAAGACTGAGATAACCCTGGCTAACGGCGAAATCCGGAAGCGCCCACT
GATCGAAACAAACGGAGAAACAGGAGAAATCGTGTGGGATAAAGGCAGGGACTTCGCAACTGTGCGGAAG
GTGCTGTCCATGCCACAAGTCAATATCGTGAAGAAGACCGAAGTGCAGACCGGCGGATTCTCAAAGGAGA
GCATCCTGCCAAAGCGGAACTCTGACAAGCTGATCGCCAGGAAGAAAGATTGGGACCCAAAGAAGTATGG
CGGTTTCGATTCCCCTACAGTGGCTTATTCCGTTCTGGTCGTGGCAAAAGTGGAGAAAGGCAAGTCCAAG
AAACTCAAGTCTGTTAAGGAGCTGCTCGGAATTACTATTATGGAGAGATCCAGCTTCGAGAAGAATCCAA
TCGATTTCCTGGAAGCTAAGGGCTATAAAGAAGTGAAGAAAGATCTCATCATCAAACTGCCCAAGTACTC
TCTCTTTGAGCTGGAGAATGGTAGGAAGCGGATGCTGGCCTCCGCCGGAGAGCTGCAGAAAGGAAACGAG
CTGGCTCTGCCCTCCAAATACGTGAACTTCCTGTATCTGGCCTCCCACTACGAGAAACTCAAAGGTAGCC
CTGAAGACAATGAGCAGAAGCAACTCTTTGTTGAGCAACATAAACACTACCTGGACGAAATCATTGAACA
GATTAGCGAGTTCAGCAAGCGGGTTATTCTGGCCGATGCAAACCTCGATAAAGTGCTGAGCGCATATAAT
AAGCACAGGGACAAGCCAATTCGCGAACAAGCAGAGAATATTATCCACCTCTTTACTCTGACTAATCTGG
GCGCTCCTGCTGCCTTCAAGTATTTCGATACAACTATTGACAGGAAGCGGTACACCTCTACCAAAGAAGT
TCTCGATGCCACCCTGATACACCAGTCAATTACCGGACTGTACGAGACTCGCATCGACCTGTCTCAGCTC
GGCGGCGACTAG
