>Addgene plasmid #44758 | pST1374-NLS-flag-linker-Cas9 | addgene partial sequence | sequence record 63095 | cmv-fwd
AGCAGAGCTCTCTGGCTAACTAGAGAACCCACTGCTTACTGGCTTATCGAAATTAATACGACTCACTATA
GGGAGACCCAAGCTGGCTAGCACCATGGGACCTAAGAAAAAGAGGAAGGTGGCGGCCGCTGACTACAAGG
ATGACGACGATAAATCTAGACTGGAACCCGGCGAGAAGCCATACAAATGCCCAGAGTGTGGTAAATCTTT
CTCTCAGTCTGGTGCTCTGACCAGACACCAGCGGACCCACACTAGAGACAAGAAATACTCTATTGGACTG
GATATCGGGACAAACTCCGTTGGCTGGGCCGTCATAACCGACGAGTATAAGGTGCCAAGCAAGAAATTCA
AGGTGCTGGGTAATACTGACCGCCATTCAATCAAGAAGAACCTGATCGGAGCACTCCTCTTCGACTCCGG
TGAAACCGCTGAAGCTACTCGGCTGAAGCGGACCGCAAGGCGGAGATACACCCGCCGCAAGAATCGGATA
TGTTATCTGCAAGAGATCTTTAGCAACGAAATGGCTAAGGTGGACGACTCCTTCTTTCACCGCCTGGAAG
AGAGCTTTCTGGTGGAGGAGGATAAGAAACACGAGAGGCACCCTATATTCGGAAATATCGTGGATGAGGT
GGCTTACCATGAAAAGTATCCTACAATCTACCATCTGAGGAAGAAGCTGGTGGACAGCACCGATAAAGCA
GACCTGAGGCTCATCTATCTGGCCCTGGCTCATATGATAAAGTTTAGAGGACACTTTCTGATCGAGGGCG
ACCTGAATCCCGATAATTCCGATGTGGATAAACTCTTCATTCAACTGGTGCAGACATATAACCAACTGTT
CGAGGAGAATCCCATAAACGCTTCTGGTGTGGATGCCAAGGCTATTCTGTCCGCTCGGCTGTCCAAGTCA
CGCAGACTGGAGAATCTGATTGCCCAACTGCCAGGAGAAAAGAAGAACGGCCTGTTTGGGAACCTCATC
