>Addgene plasmid #44758 | pST1374-NLS-flag-linker-Cas9 | addgene partial sequence | sequence record 63103 | BGH-rev 5'-TAGAAGGCACAGTCGAGG-3'
ATGGTGATGGTGATGATGACCGGTACGCGTAGAATCGAGACCGAGGAGAGGGTTAGGGATAGGCTTACCT
TCGAAGGGCCCCTAGTCGCCGCCGAGCTGAGACAGGTCGATGCGAGTCTCGTACAGTCCGGTAATTGACT
GGTGTATCAGGGTGGCATCGAGAACTTCTTTGGTAGAGGTGTACCGCTTCCTGTCAATAGTTGTATCGAA
ATACTTGAAGGCAGCAGGAGCGCCCAGATTAGTCAGAGTAAAGAGGTGGATAATATTCTCTGCTTGTTCG
CGAATTGGCTTGTCCCTGTGCTTATTATATGCGCTCAGCACTTTATCGAGGTTTGCATCGGCCAGAATAA
CCCGCTTGCTGAACTCGCTAATCTGTTCAATGATTTCGTCCAGGTAGTGTTTATGTTGCTCAACAAAGAG
TTGCTTCTGCTCATTGTCTTCAGGGCTACCTTTGAGTTTCTCGTAGTGGGAGGCCAGATACAGGAAGTTC
ACGTATTTGGAGGGCAGAGCCAGCTCGTTTCCTTTCTGCAGCTCTCCGGCGGAGGCCAGCATCCGCTTCC
TACCATTCTCCAGCTCAAAGAGAGAGTACTTGGGCAGTTTGATGATGAGATCTTTCTTCACTTCTTTATA
GCCCTTAGCTTCCAGGAAATCGATTGGATTCTTCTCGAAGCTGGATCTCTCCATAATAGTAATTCCGAGC
AGCTCCTTAACAGACTTGAGTTTCTTGGACTTGCCTTTCTCCACTTTTGCCACGACCAGAACGGAATAAG
CCACTGTAGGGGAATCGAAACCGCCATACTTCTTTGGGTCCCAATCTTTCTTCCTGGCGATCAGCTTGTC
AGAGTTCCGCTTTGGCAGGATGCTCTCCTTTGAGAATCCGCCGGTCTGCACTTCGGTCTTCTTCACGATA
TTGACTTGTGGCATGGACAGCACCTTCCGCACAGTTGCGAAGTCCCTGCCTTTATCCCACACGATTTCTC
CTGTTTCTCCGTTTGTTTCGATCA
